>Addgene plasmid #72363 | PX458_ZNF3_1 | depositor full sequence | sequence record 132113 | Full Sequence
TTTTGCTCACATGTNNGAGGGCCTATTTCCCATGATTCCTTCATATTTGCATATACGATACAAGGCTGTT
AGAGAGATAATTGGAATTAATTTGACTGTAAACACAAAGATATTAGTACAAAATACGTGACGTAGAAAGT
AATAATTTCTTGGGTAGTTTGCAGTTTTAAAATTATGTTTTAAAATGGACTATCATATGCTTACCGTAAC
TTGAAAGTATTTCGATTTCTTGGCTTTATATATCTTGTGGAAAGGACGAAACACCGGGTGTGTGGCTCTT
TCACGGTTTTAGAGCTAGAAATAGCAAGTTAAAATAAGGCTAGTCCGTTATCAACTTGAAAAAGTGGCAC
CGAGTCGGTGCTTTTTTGTTTTAGAGCTAGAAATAGCAAGTTAAAATAAGGCTAGTCCGTTTTTAGCGCG
TGCGCCAATTCTGCAGACAAATGGCTCTAGAGGTACCCGTTACATAACTTACGGTAAATGGCCCGCCTGG
CTGACCGCCCAACGACCCCCGCCCATTGACGTCAATAGTAACGCCAATAGGGACTTTCCATTGACGTCAA
TGGGTGGAGTATTTACGGTAAACTGCCCACTTGGCAGTACATCAAGTGTATCATATGCCAAGTACGCCCC
CTATTGACGTCAATGACGGTAAATGGCCCGCCTGGCATTGTGCCCAGTACATGACCTTATGGGACTTTCC
TACTTGGCAGTACATCTACGTATTAGTCATCGCTATTACCATGGTCGAGGTGAGCCCCACGTTCTGCTTC
ACTCTCCCCATCTCCCCCCCCTCCCCACCCCCAATTTTGTATTTATTTATTTTTTAATTATTTTGTGCAG
CGATGGGGGCGGGGGGGGGGGGGGGGCGCGCGCCAGGCGGGGCGGGGCGGGGCGAGGGGCGGGGCGGGGC
GAGGCGGAGAGGTGCGGCGGCAGCCAATCAGAGCGGCGCGCTCCGAAAGTTTCCTTTTATGGCGAGGCGG
CGGCGGCGGCGGCCCTATAAAAAGCGAAGCGCGCGGCGGGCGGGAGTCGCTGCGACGCTGCCTTCGCCCC
GTGCCCCGCTCCGCCGCCGCCTCGCGCCGCCCGCCCCGGCTCTGACTGACCGCGTTACTCCCACAGGTGA
GCGGGCGGGACGGCCCTTCTCCTCCGGGCTGTAATTAGCTGAGCAAGAGGTAAGGGTTTAAGGGATGGTT
GGTTGGTGGGGTATTAATGTTTAATTACCTGGAGCACCTGCCTGAAATCACTTTTTTTCAGGTTGGACCG
GTGCCACCATGGACTATAAGGACCACGACGGAGACTACAAGGATCATGATATTGATTACAAAGACGATGA
CGATAAGATGGCCCCAAAGAAGAAGCGGAAGGTCGGTATCCACGGAGTCCCAGCAGCCGACAAGAAGTAC
AGCATCGGCCTGGACATCGGCACCAACTCTGTGGGCTGGGCCGTGATCACCGACGAGTACAAGGTGCCCA
GCAAGAAATTCAAGGTGCTGGGCAACACCGACCGGCACAGCATCAAGAAGAACCTGATCGGAGCCCTGCT
GTTCGACAGCGGCGAAACAGCCGAGGCCACCCGGCTGAAGAGAACCGCCAGAAGAAGATACACCAGACGG
AAGAACCGGATCTGCTATCTGCAAGAGATCTTCAGCAACGAGATGGCCAAGGTGGACGACAGCTTCTTCC
ACAGACTGGAAGAGTCCTTCCTGGTGGAAGAGGATAAGAAGCACGAGCGGCACCCCATCTTCGGCAACAT
CGTGGACGAGGTGGCCTACCACGAGAAGTACCCCACCATCTACCACCTGAGAAAGAAACTGGTGGACAGC
ACCGACAAGGCCGACCTGCGGCTGATCTATCTGGCCCTGGCCCACATGATCAAGTTCCGGGGCCACTTCC
TGATCGAGGGCGACCTGAACCCCGACAACAGCGACGTGGACAAGCTGTTCATCCAGCTGGTGCAGACCTA
CAACCAGCTGTTCGAGGAAAACCCCATCAACGCCAGCGGCGTGGACGCCAAGGCCATCCTGTCTGCCAGA
CTGAGCAAGAGCAGACGGCTGGAAAATCTGATCGCCCAGCTGCCCGGCGAGAAGAAGAATGGCCTGTTCG
GAAACCTGATTGCCCTGAGCCTGGGCCTGACCCCCAACTTCAAGAGCAACTTCGACCTGGCCGAGGATGC
CAAACTGCAGCTGAGCAAGGACACCTACGACGACGACCTGGACAACCTGCTGGCCCAGATCGGCGACCAG
TACGCCGACCTGTTTCTGGCCGCCAAGAACCTGTCCGACGCCATCCTGCTGAGCGACATCCTGAGAGTGA
ACACCGAGATCACCAAGGCCCCCCTGAGCGCCTCTATGATCAAGAGATACGACGAGCACCACCAGGACCT
GACCCTGCTGAAAGCTCTCGTGCGGCAGCAGCTGCCTGAGAAGTACAAAGAGATTTTCTTCGACCAGAGC
AAGAACGGCTACGCCGGCTACATTGACGGCGGAGCCAGCCAGGAAGAGTTCTACAAGTTCATCAAGCCCA
TCCTGGAAAAGATGGACGGCACCGAGGAACTGCTCGTGAAGCTGAACAGAGAGGACCTGCTGCGGAAGCA
GCGGACCTTCGACAACGGCAGCATCCCCCACCAGATCCACCTGGGAGAGCTGCACGCCATTCTGCGGCGG
CAGGAAGATTTTTACCCATTCCTGAAGGACAACCGGGAAAAGATCGAGAAGATCCTGACCTTCCGCATCC
CCTACTACGTGGGCCCTCTGGCCAGGGGAAACAGCAGATTCGCCTGGATGACCAGAAAGAGCGAGGAAAC
CATCACCCCCTGGAACTTCGAGGAAGTGGTGGACAAGGGCGCTTCCGCCCAGAGCTTCATCGAGCGGATG
ACCAACTTCGATAAGAACCTGCCCAACGAGAAGGTGCTGCCCAAGCACAGCCTGCTGTACGAGTACTTCA
CCGTGTATAACGAGCTGACCAAAGTGAAATACGTGACCGAGGGAATGAGAAAGCCCGCCTTCCTGAGCGG
CGAGCAGAAAAAGGCCATCGTGGACCTGCTGTTCAAGACCAACCGGAAAGTGACCGTGAAGCAGCTGAAA
GAGGACTACTTCAAGAAAATCGAGTGCTTCGACTCCGTGGAAATCTCCGGCGTGGAAGATCGGTTCAACG
CCTCCCTGGGCACATACCACGATCTGCTGAAAATTATCAAGGACAAGGACTTCCTGGACAATGAGGAAAA
CGAGGACATTCTGGAAGATATCGTGCTGACCCTGACACTGTTTGAGGACAGAGAGATGATCGAGGAACGG
CTGAAAACCTATGCCCACCTGTTCGACGACAAAGTGATGAAGCAGCTGAAGCGGCGGAGATACACCGGCT
GGGGCAGGCTGAGCCGGAAGCTGATCAACGGCATCCGGGACAAGCAGTCCGGCAAGACAATCCTGGATTT
CCTGAAGTCCGACGGCTTCGCCAACAGAAACTTCATGCAGCTGATCCACGACGACAGCCTGACCTTTAAA
GAGGACATCCAGAAAGCCCAGGTGTCCGGCCAGGGCGATAGCCTGCACGAGCACATTGCCAATCTGGCCG
GCAGCCCCGCCATTAAGAAGGGCATCCTGCAGACAGTGAAGGTGGTGGACGAGCTCGTGAAAGTGATGGG
CCGGCACAAGCCCGAGAACATCGTGATCGAAATGGCCAGAGAGAACCAGACCACCCAGAAGGGACAGAAG
AACAGCCGCGAGAGAATGAAGCGGATCGAAGAGGGCATCAAAGAGCTGGGCAGCCAGATCCTGAAAGAAC
ACCCCGTGGAAAACACCCAGCTGCAGAACGAGAAGCTGTACCTGTACTACCTGCAGAATGGGCGGGATAT
GTACGTGGACCAGGAACTGGACATCAACCGGCTGTCCGACTACGATGTGGACCATATCGTGCCTCAGAGC
TTTCTGAAGGACGACTCCATCGACAACAAGGTGCTGACCAGAAGCGACAAGAACCGGGGCAAGAGCGACA
ACGTGCCCTCCGAAGAGGTCGTGAAGAAGATGAAGAACTACTGGCGGCAGCTGCTGAACGCCAAGCTGAT
TACCCAGAGAAAGTTCGACAATCTGACCAAGGCCGAGAGAGGCGGCCTGAGCGAACTGGATAAGGCCGGC
TTCATCAAGAGACAGCTGGTGGAAACCCGGCAGATCACAAAGCACGTGGCACAGATCCTGGACTCCCGGA
TGAACACTAAGTACGACGAGAATGACAAGCTGATCCGGGAAGTGAAAGTGATCACCCTGAAGTCCAAGCT
GGTGTCCGATTTCCGGAAGGATTTCCAGTTTTACAAAGTGCGCGAGATCAACAACTACCACCACGCCCAC
GACGCCTACCTGAACGCCGTCGTGGGAACCGCCCTGATCAAAAAGTACCCTAAGCTGGAAAGCGAGTTCG
TGTACGGCGACTACAAGGTGTACGACGTGCGGAAGATGATCGCCAAGAGCGAGCAGGAAATCGGCAAGGC
TACCGCCAAGTACTTCTTCTACAGCAACATCATGAACTTTTTCAAGACCGAGATTACCCTGGCCAACGGC
GAGATCCGGAAGCGGCCTCTGATCGAGACAAACGGCGAAACCGGGGAGATCGTGTGGGATAAGGGCCGGG
ATTTTGCCACCGTGCGGAAAGTGCTGAGCATGCCCCAAGTGAATATCGTGAAAAAGACCGAGGTGCAGAC
AGGCGGCTTCAGCAAAGAGTCTATCCTGCCCAAGAGGAACAGCGATAAGCTGATCGCCAGAAAGAAGGAC
TGGGACCCTAAGAAGTACGGCGGCTTCGACAGCCCCACCGTGGCCTATTCTGTGCTGGTGGTGGCCAAAG
TGGAAAAGGGCAAGTCCAAGAAACTGAAGAGTGTGAAAGAGCTGCTGGGGATCACCATCATGGAAAGAAG
CAGCTTCGAGAAGAATCCCATCGACTTTCTGGAAGCCAAGGGCTACAAAGAAGTGAAAAAGGACCTGATC
ATCAAGCTGCCTAAGTACTCCCTGTTCGAGCTGGAAAACGGCCGGAAGAGAATGCTGGCCTCTGCCGGCG
AACTGCAGAAGGGAAACGAACTGGCCCTGCCCTCCAAATATGTGAACTTCCTGTACCTGGCCAGCCACTA
TGAGAAGCTGAAGGGCTCCCCCGAGGATAATGAGCAGAAACAGCTGTTTGTGGAACAGCACAAGCACTAC
CTGGACGAGATCATCGAGCAGATCAGCGAGTTCTCCAAGAGAGTGATCCTGGCCGACGCTAATCTGGACA
AAGTGCTGTCCGCCTACAACAAGCACCGGGATAAGCCCATCAGAGAGCAGGCCGAGAATATCATCCACCT
GTTTACCCTGACCAATCTGGGAGCCCCTGCCGCCTTCAAGTACTTTGACACCACCATCGACCGGAAGAGG
TACACCAGCACCAAAGAGGTGCTGGACGCCACCCTGATCCACCAGAGCATCACCGGCCTGTACGAGACAC
GGATCGACCTGTCTCAGCTGGGAGGCGACAAAAGGCCGGCGGCCACGAAAAAGGCCGGCCAGGCAAAAAA
GAAAAAGGAATTCGGCAGTGGAGAGGGCAGAGGAAGTCTGCTAACATGCGGTGACGTCGAGGAGAATCCT
GGCCCAGTGAGCAAGGGCGAGGAGCTGTTCACCGGGGTGGTGCCCATCCTGGTCGAGCTGGACGGCGACG
TAAACGGCCACAAGTTCAGCGTGTCCGGCGAGGGCGAGGGCGATGCCACCTACGGCAAGCTGACCCTGAA
GTTCATCTGCACCACCGGCAAGCTGCCCGTGCCCTGGCCCACCCTCGTGACCACCCTGACCTACGGCGTG
CAGTGCTTCAGCCGCTACCCCGACCACATGAAGCAGCACGACTTCTTCAAGTCCGCCATGCCCGAAGGCT
ACGTCCAGGAGCGCACCATCTTCTTCAAGGACGACGGCAACTACAAGACCCGCGCCGAGGTGAAGTTCGA
GGGCGACACCCTGGTGAACCGCATCGAGCTGAAGGGCATCGACTTCAAGGAGGACGGCAACATCCTGGGG
CACAAGCTGGAGTACAACTACAACAGCCACAACGTCTATATCATGGCCGACAAGCAGAAGAACGGCATCA
AGGTGAACTTCAAGATCCGCCACAACATCGAGGACGGCAGCGTGCAGCTCGCCGACCACTACCAGCAGAA
CACCCCCATCGGCGACGGCCCCGTGCTGCTGCCCGACAACCACTACCTGAGCACCCAGTCCGCCCTGAGC
AAAGACCCCAACGAGAAGCGCGATCACATGGTCCTGCTGGAGTTCGTGACCGCCGCCGGGATCACTCTCG
GCATGGACGAGCTGTACAAGGAATTCTAACTAGAGCTCGCTGATCAGCCTCGACTGTGCCTTCTAGTTGC
CAGCCATCTGTTGTTTGCCCCTCCCCCGTGCCTTCCTTGACCCTGGAAGGTGCCACTCCCACTGTCCTTT
CCTAATAAAATGAGGAAATTGCATCGCATTGTCTGAGTAGGTGTCATTCTATTCTGGGGGGTGGGGTGGG
GCAGGACAGCAAGGGGGAGGATTGGGAAGAGAATAGCAGGCATGCTGGGGAGCGGCCGCAGGAACCCCTA
GTGATGGAGTTGGCCACTCCCTCTCTGCGCGCTCGCTCGCTCACTGAGGCCGGGCGACCAAAGGTCGCCC
GACGCCCGGGCTTTGCCCGGGCGGCCTCAGTGAGCGAGCGAGCGCGCAGCTGCCTGCAGGGGCGCCTGAT
GCGGTATTTTCTCCTTACGCATCTGTGCGGTATTTCACACCGCATA
[142 nt withheld, positions 6767-6908]
C
[141 nt withheld, positions 6910-7050]
CCTTTGACGTTGGAGTCCACGTTCTTT
[37 nt withheld, positions 7078-7114]
ACCCTATCTCGGGCTATTCTTTTGATTTATAAGGGATTTTGCCGATTTCGGCCTATTGGTTAAAAAATGA
GCTGATTTAACAAAAATTTAACGCGAATTTTAACAAAATATTAACGTTTACAATTTTATGGTGCACTCTC
AGTACAATCTGCTCTGATGCCGCATAGTTAAGCCAGCCCCGACACCCGCCAACACCCGCTGACGCGCCCT
GACGGGCTTGTCTGCTCCCGGCATCCGCTTACAGACAAGCTGTGACCGTCTCCGGGAGCTGCATGTGTCA
GAGGTTTTCACCGTCATCACCGAAACGCGCGAGACGAAAGGGCCTCGTGATACGCCTATTTTTATAGGTT
AATGTCATGATAATAATGGTTTCTTAGACGTCAGGTGGCACTTTTCGGGGAAATGTGCGCGGAACCCCTA
TTTGTTTATTTTTCTAAATACATTCAAATATGTATCCGCTCATGAGACAATAACCCTGATAAATGCTTCA
ATAATATTGAAAAAGGAAGAGTATGAGTATTCAACATTTCCGTGTCGCCCTTATTCCCTTTTTTGCGGCA
TTTTGCCTTCCTGTTTTTGCTCACCCAGAAACGCTGGTGAAAGTAAAAGATGCTGAAGATCAGTTGGGTG
CACGAGTGGGTTACATCGAACTGGATCTCAACAGCGGTAAGATCCTTGAGAGTTTTCGCCCCGAAGAACG
TTTTCCAATGATGAGCACTTTTAAAGTTCTGCTATGTGGCGCGGTATTATCCCGTATTGACGCCGGGCAA
GAGCAACTCGGTCGCCGCATACACTATTCTCAGAATGACTTGGTTGAGTACTCACCAGTCACAGAAAAGC
ATCTTACGGATGGCATGACAGTAAGAGAATTATGCAGTGCTGCCATAACCATGAGTGATAACACTGCGGC
CAACTTACTTCTGACAACGATCGGAGGACCGAAGGAGCTAACCGCTTTTTTGCACAACATGGGGGATCAT
GTAACTCGCCTTGATCGTTGGGAACCGGAGCTGAATGAAGCCATACCAAACGACGAGCGTGACACCACGA
TGCCTGTAGCAATGGCAACAACGTTGCGCAAACTATTAACTGGCGAACTACTTACTCTAGCTTCCCGGCA
ACAATTAATAGACTGGATGGAGGCGGATAAAGTTGCAGGACCACTTCTGCGCTCGGCCCTTCCGGCTGGC
TGGTTTATTGCTGATAAATCTGGAGCCGGTGAGCGTGGAAGCCGCGGTATCATTGCAGCACTGGGGCCAG
ATGGTAAGCCCTCCCGTATCGTAGTTATCTACACGACGGGGAGTCAGGCAACTATGGATGAACGAAATAG
ACAGATCGCTGAGATAGGTGCCTCACTGATTAAGCATTGGTAACTGTCAGACCAAGTTTACTCATATATA
CTTTAGATTGATTTAAAACTTCATTTTTAATTTAAAAGGATCTAGGTGAAGATCCTTTTTGATAATCTCA
TGACCAAAATCCCTTAACGTGAGTTTTCGTTCCACTGAGCGTCAGACCCCGTAGAAAAGATCAAAGGATC
TTCTTGAGATCCTTTTTTTCTGCGCGTAATCTGCTGCTTGCAAACAAAAAAACCACCGCTACCAGCGGTG
GTTTGTTTGCCGGATCAAGAGCTACCAACTCTTTTTCCGAAGGTAACTGGCTTCAGCAGAGCGCAGATAC
CAAATACTGTCCTTCTAGTGTAGCCGTAGTTAGGCCACCACTTCAAGAACTCTGTAGCACCGCCTACATA
CCTCGCTCTGCTAATCCTGTTACCAGTGGCTGCTGCCAGTGGCGATAAGTCGTGTCTTACCGGGTTGGAC
TCAAGACGATAGTTACCGGATAAGGCGCAGCGGTCGGGCTGAACGGGGGGTTCGTGCACACAGCCCAGCT
TGGAGCGAACGACCTACACCGAACTGAGATACCTACAGCGTGAGCTATGAGAAAGCGCCACGCTTCCCGA
AGGGAGAAAGGCGGACAGGTATCCGGTAAGCGGCAGGGTCGGAACAGGAGAGCGCACGAGGGAGCTTCCA
GGGGGAAACGCCTGGTATCTTTATAGTCCTGTCGGGTTTCGCCACCTCTGACTTGAGCGTCGATTTTTGT
GATGCTCGTCAGGGGGGCGGAGCCTATGGAAAAACGCCAGCAACGCGGCCTTTTTACGGTTCCTGGCCTT
TTGCTGGCC
Features (pLannotate 1.2.2; 19 found; start..end, strand, type, name):
     17..257     +  promoter       U6 promoter: RNA polymerase III promoter for human U6 snRNA
    286..361     +  misc_RNA       gRNA scaffold: guide RNA scaffold for the Streptococcus pyogenes CRISPR/Cas9 system
    368..411     +  misc_RNA       gRNA scaffold (fragment): guide RNA scaffold for the Streptococcus pyogenes CRISPR/Cas9 system
    458..743     +  enhancer       CMV enhancer: human cytomegalovirus immediate early enhancer; contains an 18-bp deletion relative to the standard CMV enhancer
    745..1022    +  promoter       chicken β-actin promoter: No description available
   1023..1251    +  intron         hybrid intron: hybrid between chicken β-actin (CBA) and minute virus of mice (MMV) introns (Gray et al., 2011)
   1389..2990    +  CDS            Cas9(N): N-terminal portion of Streptococcus pyogenes Cas9 (Zetsche et al., 2015)
   2991..5489    +  CDS            Cas9(C): C-terminal portion of Streptococcus pyogenes Cas9 (Zetsche et al., 2015)
   5490..5537    +  CDS            nucleoplasmin NLS: bipartite nuclear localization signal from nucleoplasmin
   5607..6320    +  CDS            EGFP: EGFP is a basic (constitutively fluorescent) green fluorescent protein published in 1996, derived from Aequorea victoria. It is reported to be a rapidly-maturing weak dimer with moderate acid sensitivity.
   6354..6465    +  polyA_signal   bGH poly(A) signal: bovine growth hormone polyadenylation signal
   6570..6710    +  repeat_region  AAV2 ITR: inverted terminal repeat of adeno-associated virus serotype 2 inverted
   6715..6766    -  misc_feature   bom (fragment): basis of mobility region from pBR322
   6785..7165    +  rep_origin     M13 ori (sequence partly withheld): M13 bacteriophage origin of replication; arrow indicates direction of (+) strand synthesis
   7241..7290    -  misc_feature   bom (fragment): basis of mobility region from pBR322
   7392..7427    -  CDS            rop (fragment): Rop protein, which maintains plasmids at low copy number; rop
   7522..7626    +  promoter       AmpR promoter: bla
   7627..8487    +  CDS            AmpR: β-lactamase; bla; confers resistance to ampicillin, carbenicillin, and related antibiotics
   8658..9246    +  rep_origin     ori: high-copy-number ColE1/pMB1/pBR322/pUC origin of replication
