[The description below was written by a language model from this plasmid's Addgene catalogue record and pLannotate feature annotations shown in this document.]
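Description:
PX458_ZNF3_1 is an all-in-one mammalian CRISPR expression plasmid built on the PX458 backbone, carrying a single guide RNA directed at the 3' end of the human ZNF3 gene together with Streptococcus pyogenes Cas9 and a GFP reporter. It is propagated in E. coli as a high-copy plasmid through a ColE1/pUC-type origin and selected with ampicillin via the β-lactamase gene. The backbone also contains an M13/f1-type phage origin, a single AAV2 inverted terminal repeat left over from the vector's lineage, and small annotated fragments of bom and rop, none of which play a role in its intended use.

Two expression units make up the payload. A human U6 RNA polymerase III promoter drives the ZNF3-specific spacer, inserted by Gibson cloning, fused to the S. pyogenes gRNA scaffold; a second partial scaffold fragment is annotated just downstream. A hybrid CMV enhancer/chicken β-actin promoter with a chimeric intron then drives Cas9, which the annotation tool splits into N- and C-terminal portions although they are contiguous and form one continuous coding region. Cas9 is followed by a nucleoplasmin nuclear localization signal and EGFP, ending at a bovine growth hormone polyadenylation signal. According to the catalogue entry, EGFP is linked through a 2A peptide, which is not separately annotated, so that Cas9 and the fluorescent protein are produced as separate proteins from one transcript and transfected cells can be identified or sorted by fluorescence.

The depositors note that the plasmid belongs to a CRISPR-based tagging system for adding an epitope tag, currently FLAG, to endogenous proteins. Here, cutting near the 3' end of ZNF3 is meant to enable tag insertion at the native locus. The donor template is not part of this construct.
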