Addgene plasmid #72363: PX458_ZNF3_1
Purpose: Encodes gRNA for 3' target of human ZNF3 along with Cas9 with 2A GFP
Depositing lab: Eric Mendenhall & Richard M. Myers. Depositing organization: University of Alabama in Huntsville.
Backbone
  Vector backbone: PX458
  Backbone size w/o insert (bp): 9289
  Vector type: CRISPR
Growth in bacteria
  Bacterial resistance: Ampicillin, 100 μg/mL
  Growth temperature: 37°C
  Growth strain: DH5alpha
  Copy number: High Copy
Gene/Insert
  Gene/Insert name: ZNF3
  gRNA/shRNA sequence: GGGTGTGTGGCTCTTTCACG
  Species: H. sapiens (human)
  Entrez Gene: ZNF3 (a.k.a. A8-51, HF.12, KOX25, PP838, Zfp113)
  Cloning method: Gibson Cloning
  Sequencing primers: 5′ pBR322ori-F
Terms and licenses: Academic/Nonprofit Terms; Industry Terms: Not Available to Industry
Depositor comments: Note: This plasmid is part of the Mendenhall and Meyers CRISPR-based Tagging system to add a tag (currently using FLAG) to endogenous proteins. Please see https://www.addgene.org/crispr/tagging/ for more details.
How to cite: PX458_ZNF3_1 was a gift from Eric Mendenhall & Richard M. Myers (Addgene plasmid # 72363 ; http://n2t.net/addgene:72363 ; RRID:Addgene_72363)
