>Addgene plasmid #72363 | PX458_ZNF3_1 | addgene partial sequence | sequence record 134644 | pCBhProF2 5'-agggtttaagggatggttgg-3'
GACGGAGACTACAAGGATCATGATATTGATTACAAAGACGATGACGATAAGATGGCCCCAAAGAAGAAGC
GGAAGGTCGGTATCCACGGAGTCCCAGCAGCCGACAAGAAGTACAGCATCGGCCTGGACATCGGCACCAA
CTCTGTGGGCTGGGCCGTGATCACCGACGAGTACAAGGTGCCCAGCAAGAAATTCAAGGTGCTGGGCAAC
ACCGACCGGCACAGCATCAAGAAGAACCTGATCGGAGCCCTGCTGTTCGACAGCGGCGAAACAGCCGAGG
CCACCCGGCTGAAGAGAACCGCCAGAAGAAGATACACCAGACGGAAGAACCGGATCTGCTATCTGCAAGA
GATCTTCAGCAACGAGATGGCCAAGGTGGACGACAGCTTCTTCCACAGACTGGAAGAGTCCTTCCTGGTG
GAAGAGGATAAGAAGCACGAGCGGCACCCCATCTTCGGCAACATCGTGGACGAGGTGGCCTACCACGAGA
AGTACCCCACCATCTACCACCTGAGAAAGAAACTGGTGGACAG
