>Addgene plasmid #72363 | PX458_ZNF3_1 | addgene partial sequence | sequence record 135658 | hU6-F 5'-GAGGGCCTATTTCCCATGATT-3'
ATACAAGGCTGTTAGAGAGATAATTGGAATTAATTTGACTGTAAACACAAAGATATTAGTACAAAATACG
TGACGTAGAAAGTAATAATTTCTTGGGTAGTTTGCAGTTTTAAAATTATGTTTTAAAATGGACTATCATA
TGCTTACCGTAACTTGAAAGTATTTCGATTTCTTGGCTTTATATATCTTGTGGAAAGGACGAAACACCGG
GTGTGTGGCTCTTTCACGGTTTTAGAGCTAGAAATAGCAAGTTAAAATAAGGCTAGTCCGTTATCAACTT
GAAAAAGTGGCACCGAGTCGGTGCTTTTTTGTTTTAGAGCTAGAAATAGCAAGTTAAAATAAGGCTAGTC
CGTTTTTAGCGCGTGCGCCAATTCTGCAGACAAATGGCTCTAGAGGTACCCGTTACATAACTTACGGTAA
ATGGCCCGCCTGGCTGACCGCCCAACGACCCCCGCCCATTGACGTCAATAGTAACGCCAATAGGGACTTT
CCATTGACGTCAATGGGTGGAGTATTTACGGTAAACTGCCCACTTGGCAGTACATCAAGTGTATCATATG
CCAAGTACGCCCCCTATTGACGTCAATGACGGTAAATGGCCCGCCTGGCATTGTGCCCAGTACATGACCT
TATGGGACTTTCCTACTTGGCAGTACATCTACGTATTAGTCATCGCTATTACCATGGTCGAGGTGAGCCC
CACGTTCTGCTTCACTCTCCCCATCTCCCCCCCCTCCCCACCCCCAATTTTGTATTTATTTATTTTTTAA
TTATTTTGTGC
